>Addgene plasmid #59417 | pQCXIN-TetR-mCherry | depositor full sequence | sequence record 92417 | pQCXIN-TetR-mCherry sequence 8738 bps
TCCGCGTTACATAACTTACGGTAAATGGCCCGCCTGGCTGACCGCCCAACGACCCCCGCCCATTGACGTC
AATAATGACGTATGTTCCCATAGTAACGCCAATAGGGACTTTCCATTGACGTCAATGGGTGGAGTATTTA
CGGTAAACTGCCCACTTGGCAGTACATCAAGTGTATCATATGCCAAGTACGCCCCCTATTGACGTCAATG
ACGGTAAATGGCCCGCCTGGCATTATGCCCAGTACATGACCTTATGGGACTTTCCTACTTGGCAGTACAT
CTACGTATTAGTCATCGCTATTACCATGGTGATGCGGTTTTGGCAGTACATCAATGGGCGTGGATAGCGG
TTTGACTCACGGGGATTTCCAAGTCTCCACCCCATTGACGTCAATGGGAGTTTGTTTTGGCACCAAAATC
AACGGGACTTTCCAAAATGTCGTAACAACTCCGCCCCATTGACGCAAATGGGCGGTAGGCGTGTACGGTG
GGAGGTCTATATAAGCAGAGCTCAATAAAAGAGCCCACAACCCCTCACTCGGCGCGCCAGTCTTCCGATA
GACTGCGTCGCCCGGGTACCCGTATTCCCAATAAAGCCTCTTGCTGTTTGCATCCGAATCGTGGTCTCGC
TGTTCCTTGGGAGGGTCTCCTCTGAGTGATTGACTACCCACGACGGGGGTCTTTCATTTGGGGGCTCGTC
CGGGATTTGGAGACCCCTGCCCAGGGACCACCGACCCACCACCGGGAGGTAAGCTGGCCAGCAACTTATC
TGTGTCTGTCCGATTGTCTAGTGTCTATGTTTGATGTTATGCGCCTGCGTCTGTACTAGTTAGCTAACTA
GCTCTGTATCTGGCGGACCCGTGGTGGAACTGACGAGTTCTGAACACCCGGCCGCAACCCTGGGAGACGT
CCCAGGGACTTTGGGGGCCGTTTTTGTGGCCCGACCTGAGGAAGGGAGTCGATGTGGAATCCGACCCCGT
CAGGATATGTGGTTCTGGTAGGAGACGAGAACCTAAAACAGTTCCCGCCTCCGTCTGAATTTTTGCTTTC
GGTTTGGAACCGAAGCCGCGCGTCTTGTCTGCTGCAGCGCTGCAGCATCGTTCTGTGTTGTCTCTGTCTG
ACTGTGTTTCTGTATTTGTCTGAAAATTAGGGCCAGACTGTTACCACTCCCTTAAGTTTGACCTTAGGTC
ACTGGAAAGATGTCGAGCGGATCGCTCACAACCAGTCGGTAGATGTCAAGAAGAGACGTTGGGTTACCTT
CTGCTCTGCAGAATGGCCAACCTTTAACGTCGGATGGCCGCGAGACGGCACCTTTAACCGAGACCTCATC
ACCCAGGTTAAGATCAAGGTCTTTTCACCTGGCCCGCATGGACACCCAGACCAGGTCCCCTACATCGTGA
CCTGGGAAGCCTTGGCTTTTGACCCCCCTCCCTGGGTCAAGCCCTTTGTACACCCTAAGCCTCCGCCTCC
TCTTCCTCCATCCGCCCCGTCTCTCCCCCTTGAACCTCCTCGTTCGACCCCGCCTCGATCCTCCCTTTAT
CCAGCCCTCACTCCTTCTCTAGGCGCCGGAATTGAAGATCTGGGGGATCGATCCTCTAGAGTCCGTTACA
TAACTTACGGTAAATGGCCCGCCTGGCTGACCGCCCAACGACCCCCGCCCATTGACGTCAATAATGACGT
ATGTTCCCATAGTAACGCCAATAGGGACTTTCCATTGACGTCAATGGGTGGAGTATTTACGGTAAACTGC
CCACTTGGCAGTACATCAAGTGTATCATATGCCAAGTACGCCCCCTATTGACGTCAATGACGGTAAATGG
CCCGCCTGGCATTATGCCCAGTACATGACCTTATGGGACTTTCCTACTTGGCAGTACATCTACGTATTAG
TCATCGCTATTACCATGGTGATGCGGTTTTGGCAGTACATCAATGGGCGTGAATAGCGGTTTGACTCACG
GGGATTTCCAAGTCTCCACCCCATTGACGTCAATGGGAGTTTGTTTTGGCACCAAAATCAACGGGACTTT
CCAAAATGTCGTAACAACTCCGCCCCATTGACGCAAATGGGCGGTAGGCGTGTACGGTGGGAGGTCTATA
TAAGCAGAGCTCGTTTAGTGAACCGTCAGATCGCCTGGAGACGCCATCCACGCTGTTTTGACCTCCATAG
AAGACACCGGGACCGATCCAGCCTCCGCGGCCGGGAACGGTGCATTGGAACGCTGCAGGAATTGATCCGC
GGCCGCACCGGTACCATGATGTCCAGATTAGATAAAAGTAAAGTGATTAACAGCGCATTAGAGCTGCTTA
ATGAGGTCGGAATCGAAGGTTTAACAACCCGTAAACTCGCCCAGAAGCTAGGTGTAGAGCAGCCTACATT
GTATTGGCATGTAAAAAATAAGCGGGCTTTGCTCGACGCCTTAGCCATTGAGATGTTAGATAGGCACCAT
ACTCACTTTTGCCCTTTAGAAGGGGAAAGCTGGCAAGATTTTTTACGTAATAACGCTAAAAGTTTTAGAT
GTGCTTTACTAAGTCATCGCGATGGAGCAAAAGTACATTTAGGTACACGGCCTACAGAAAAACAGTATGA
AACTCTCGAAAATCAATTAGCCTTTTTATGCCAACAAGGTTTTTCACTAGAGAATGCATTATATGCACTC
AGCGCTGTGGGGCATTTTACTTTAGGTTGCGTATTGGAAGATCAAGAGCATCAAGTCGCTAAAGAAGAAA
GGGAAACACCTACTACTGATAGTATGCCGCCATTATTACGACAAGCTATCGAATTATTTGATCACCAAGG
TGCAGAGCCAGCCTTCTTATTCGGCCTTGAATTGATCATATGCGGATTAGAAAAACAACTTAAATGTGAA
AGTGGGTCCGCGGATCCCGCAGCAAAGCGTGTAAAGCTAGACGCAGATCCCGCCACCATGGTGAGCAAGG
GCGAGGAGGATAACATGGCCATCATCAAGGAGTTCATGCGCTTCAAGGTGCACATGGAGGGCTCCGTGAA
CGGCCACGAGTTCGAGATCGAGGGCGAGGGCGAGGGCCGCCCCTACGAGGGCACCCAGACCGCCAAGCTG
AAGGTGACCAAGGGTGGCCCCCTGCCCTTCGCCTGGGACATCCTGTCCCCTCAGTTCATGTACGGCTCCA
AGGCCTACGTGAAGCACCCCGCCGACATCCCCGACTACTTGAAGCTGTCCTTCCCCGAGGGCTTCAAGTG
GGAGCGCGTGATGAACTTCGAGGACGGCGGCGTGGTGACCGTGACCCAGGACTCCTCCCTGCAGGACGGC
GAGTTCATCTACAAGGTGAAGCTGCGCGGCACCAACTTCCCCTCCGACGGCCCCGTAATGCAGAAGAAGA
CCATGGGCTGGGAGGCCTCCTCCGAGCGGATGTACCCCGAGGACGGCGCCCTGAAGGGCGAGATCAAGCA
GAGGCTGAAGCTGAAGGACGGCGGCCACTACGACGCTGAGGTCAAGACCACCTACAAGGCCAAGAAGCCC
GTGCAGCTGCCCGGCGCCTACAACGTCAACATCAAGTTGGACATCACCTCCCACAACGAGGACTACACCA
TCGTGGAACAGTACGAACGCGCCGAGGGCCGCCACTCCACCGGCGGCATGGACGAGCTGTACAAGTAAGA
ATTCCGCCCCTCTCCCTCCCCCCCCCCTAACGTTACTGGCCGAAGCCGCTTGGAATAAGGCCGGTGTGCG
TTTGTCTATATGTTATTTTCCACCATATTGCCGTCTTTTGGCAATGTGAGGGCCCGGAAACCTGGCCCTG
TCTTCTTGACGAGCATTCCTAGGGGTCTTTCCCCTCTCGCCAAAGGAATGCAAGGTCTGTTGAATGTCGT
GAAGGAAGCAGTTCCTCTGGAAGCTTCTTGAAGACAAACAACGTCTGTAGCGACCCTTTGCAGGCAGCGG
AACCCCCCACCTGGCGACAGGTGCCTCTGCGGCCAAAAGCCACGTGTATAAGATACACCTGCAAAGGCGG
CACAACCCCAGTGCCACGTTGTGAGTTGGATAGTTGTGGAAAGAGTCAAATGGCTCTCCTCAAGCGTATT
CAACAAGGGGCTGAAGGATGCCCAGAAGGTACCCCATTGTATGGGATCTGATCTGGGGCCTCGGTGCACA
TGCTTTACATGTGTTTAGTCGAGGTTAAAAAACGTCTAGGCCCCCCGAACCACGGGGACGTGGTTTTCCT
TTGAAAAACACGATGATAAGCTTGCCACAACCATGGCTGAACAAGATGGATTGCACGCAGGTTCTCCGGC
CGCTTGGGTGGAGAGGCTATTCGGCTATGACTGGGCACAACAGACAATCGGCTGCTCTGATGCCGCCGTG
TTCCGGCTGTCAGCGCAGGGGCGCCCGGTTCTTTTTGTCAAGACCGACCTGTCCGGTGCCCTGAATGAAC
TGCAGGACGAGGCAGCGCGGCTATCGTGGCTGGCCACGACGGGCGTTCCTTGCGCAGCTGTGCTCGACGT
TGTCACTGAAGCGGGAAGGGACTGGCTGCTATTGGGCGAAGTGCCGGGGCAGGATCTCCTGTCATCTCAC
CTTGCTCCTGCCGAGAAAGTATCCATCATGGCTGATGCAATGCGGCGGCTGCATACGCTTGATCCGGCTA
CCTGCCCATTCGACCACCAAGCGAAACATCGCATCGAGCGAGCACGTACTCGGATGGAAGCCGGTCTTGT
CGATCAGGATGATCTGGACGAAGAGCATCAGGGGCTCGCGCCAGCCGAACTGTTCGCCAGGCTCAAGGCG
CGCATGCCCGACGGCGAGGATCTCGTCGTGACCCATGGCGATGCCTGCTTGCCGAATATCATGGTGGAAA
ATGGCCGCTTTTCTGGATTCATCGACTGTGGCCGGCTGGGTGTGGCGGACCGCTATCAGGACATAGCGTT
GGCTACCCGTGATATTGCTGAAGAGCTTGGCGGCGAATGGGCTGACCGCTTCCTCGTGCTTTACGGTATC
GCCGCTCCCGATTCGCAGCGCATCGCCTTCTATCGCCTTCTTGACGAGTTCTTCTGAGCGGGATCGGCTA
GAGTCGACCCGGACGGGACGCTCCTGCGCCTGATACAGAACGAATTGCTTGCAGGCATCTCATGAGTGTG
TCTTCCCGTTTTCCGCCTGAGGTCACTGCGTGGATGGAGCGCTGGCGCCTGCTGCGCGACGGCGAGCTGC
TCACCACCCACTCGAGGGCTGCAGCGCTGCAGAGGCCGAGTGCAGAACTGCTCCAAAGGGACCTCAAGGC
TTTCCGAGGGACACTAGGCTGACTCCATCGAGCCAGTGTAGAGATAAGCTTATCGATTAGTCCAATTTGT
TAAAGACAGGATATCAGTGGTCCAGGCTCTAGTTTTGACTCAACAATATCACCAGCTGAAGCCTATAGAG
TACGAGCCATAGATAAAATAAAAGATTTTATTTAGTCTCCAGAAAAAGGGGGGAATGAAAGACCCCACCT
GTAGGTTTGGCAAGCTAGCTTAAGTAACGCCATTTTGCAAGGCATGGAAAAATACATAACTGAGAATAGA
GAAGTTCAGATCAAGGTCAGGAACAGATGGAACAGGGTCGACCCTAGAGAACCATCAGATGTTTCCAGGG
TGCCCCAAGGACCTGAAATGACCCTGTGCCTTATTTGAACTAACCAATCAGTTCGCTTCTCGCTTCTGTT
CGCGCGCTTCTGCTCCCCGAGCTCAATAAAAGAGCCCACAACCCCTCACTCGGGGCGCCAGTCCTCCGAT
TGACTGAGTCGCCCGGGTACCCGTGTATCCAATAAACCCTCTTGCAGTTGCATCCGACTTGTGGTCTCGC
TGTTCCTTGGGAGGGTCTCCTCTGAGTGATTGACTACCCGTCAGCGGGGGTCTTTCATTTGGGGGCTCGT
CCGGGATCGGGAGACCCCTGCCCAGGGACCACCGACCCACCACCGGGAGGTAAGCTGGCTGCCTCGCGCG
TTTCGGTGATGACGGTGAAAACCTCTGACACATGCAGCTCCCGGAGACGGTCACAGCTTGTCTGTAAGCG
GATGCCGGGAGCAGACAAGCCCGTCAGGGCGCGTCAGCGGGTGTTGGCGGGTGTCGGGGCGCAGCCATGA
CCCAGTCACGTAGCGATAGCGGAGTGTAGATCCGGCTGTGGAATGTGTGTCAGTTAGGGTGTGGAAAGTC
CCCAGGCTCCCCAGCAGGCAGAAGTATGCAAAGCATGCATCTCAATTAGTCAGCAACCAGGTGTGGAAAG
TCCCCAGGCTCCCCAGCAGGCAGAAGTATGCAAAGCATGCATCTCAATTAGTCAGCAACCATAGTCCCGC
CCCTAACTCCGCCCATCCCGCCCCTAACTCCGCCCAGTTCCGCCCATTCTCCGCCCCATGGCTGACTAAT
TTTTTTTATTTATGCAGAGGCCGAGGCCGCCTCGGCCTCTGAGCTATTCCAGAAGTAGTGAGGAGGCTTT
TTTGGAGGCCTAGGCTTTTGCAAAAAGCTTACTGGCTTAACTATGCGGCATCAGAGCAGATTGTACTGAG
AGTGCACCATATGCGGTGTGAAATACCGCACAGATGCGTAAGGAGAAAATACCGCATCAGGCGCTCTTCC
GCTTCCTCGCTCACTGACTCGCTGCGCTCGGTCGTTCGGCTGCGGCGAGCGGTATCAGCTCACTCAAAGG
CGGTAATACGGTTATCCACAGAATCAGGGGATAACGCAGGAAAGAACATGTGAGCAAAAGGCCAGCAAAA
GGCCAGGAACCGTAAAAAGGCCGCGTTGCTGGCGTTTTTCCATAGGCTCCGCCCCCCTGACGAGCATCAC
AAAAATCGACGCTCAAGTCAGAGGTGGCGAAACCCGACAGGACTATAAAGATACCAGGCGTTTCCCCCTG
GAAGCTCCCTCGTGCGCTCTCCTGTTCCGACCCTGCCGCTTACCGGATACCTGTCCGCCTTTCTCCCTTC
GGGAAGCGTGGCGCTTTCTCATAGCTCACGCTGTAGGTATCTCAGTTCGGTGTAGGTCGTTCGCTCCAAG
CTGGGCTGTGTGCACGAACCCCCCGTTCAGCCCGACCGCTGCGCCTTATCCGGTAACTATCGTCTTGAGT
CCAACCCGGTAAGACACGACTTATCGCCACTGGCAGCAGCCACTGGTAACAGGATTAGCAGAGCGAGGTA
TGTAGGCGGTGCTACAGAGTTCTTGAAGTGGTGGCCTAACTACGGCTACACTAGAAGGACAGTATTTGGT
ATCTGCGCTCTGCTGAAGCCAGTTACCTTCGGAAAAAGAGTTGGTAGCTCTTGATCCGGCAAACAAACCA
CCGCTGGTAGCGGTGGTTTTTTTGTTTGCAAGCAGCAGATTACGCGCAGAAAAAAAGGATCTCAAGAAGA
TCCTTTGATCTTTTCTACGGGGTCTGACGCTCAGTGGAACGAAAACTCACGTTAAGGGATTTTGGTCATG
AGATTATCAAAAAGGATCTTCACCTAGATCCTTTTAAATTAAAAATGAAGTTTTAAATCAATCTAAAGTA
TATATGAGTAAACTTGGTCTGACAGTTACCAATGCTTAATCAGTGAGGCACCTATCTCAGCGATCTGTCT
ATTTCGTTCATCCATAGTTGCCTGACTCCCCGTCGTGTAGATAACTACGATACGGGAGGGCTTACCATCT
GGCCCCAGTGCTGCAATGATACCGCGAGACCCACGCTCACCGGCTCCAGATTTATCAGCAATAAACCAGC
CAGCCGGAAGGGCCGAGCGCAGAAGTGGTCCTGCAACTTTATCCGCCTCCATCCAGTCTATTAATTGTTG
CCGGGAAGCTAGAGTAAGTAGTTCGCCAGTTAATAGTTTGCGCAACGTTGTTGCCATTGCTGCAGGCATC
GTGGTGTCACGCTCGTCGTTTGGTATGGCTTCATTCAGCTCCGGTTCCCAACGATCAAGGCGAGTTACAT
GATCCCCCATGTTGTGCAAAAAAGCGGTTAGCTCCTTCGGTCCTCCGATCGTTGTCAGAAGTAAGTTGGC
CGCAGTGTTATCACTCATGGTTATGGCAGCACTGCATAATTCTCTTACTGTCATGCCATCCGTAAGATGC
TTTTCTGTGACTGGTGAGTACTCAACCAAGTCATTCTGAGAATAGTGTATGCGGCGACCGAGTTGCTCTT
GCCCGGCGTCAACACGGGATAATACCGCGCCACATAGCAGAACTTTAAAAGTGCTCATCATTGGAAAACG
TTCTTCGGGGCGAAAACTCTCAAGGATCTTACCGCTGTTGAGATCCAGTTCGATGTAACCCACTCGTGCA
CCCAACTGATCTTCAGCATCTTTTACTTTCACCAGCGTTTCTGGGTGAGCAAAAACAGGAAGGCAAAATG
CCGCAAAAAAGGGAATAAGGGCGACACGGAAATGTTGAATACTCATACTCTTCCTTTTTCAATATTATTG
AAGCATTTATCAGGGTTATTGTCTCATGAGCGGATACATATTTGAATGTATTTAGAAAAATAAACAAATA
GGGGTTCCGCGCACATTTCCCCGAAAAGTGCCACCTGACGTCTAAGAAACCATTATTATCATGACATTAA
CCTATAAAAATAGGCGTATCACGAGGCCCTTTCGTCTTCAAGAATTAGCTTGGCCATTGCATACGTTGTA
TCCATATCATAATATGTACATTTATATTGGCTCATGTCCAACATTACCGCCATGTTGACATTGATTATTG
ACTAGTTATTAATAGTAATCAATTACGGGGTCATTAGTTCATAGCCCATATATGGAGT
Features (pLannotate 1.2.2; 23 found; start..end, strand, type, name):
    309..512     +  promoter       CMV promoter: human cytomegalovirus (CMV) immediate early promoter
    513..688     +  LTR            5' LTR (truncated): truncated long terminal repeat from Moloney murine sarcoma virus
    810..1084    +  misc_feature   MESV Ψ (fragment): packaging signal of murine embryonic stem cell virus
   1151..1567    +  CDS            gag (truncated): truncated Moloney murine leukemia virus (MMLV) gag gene lacking the start codon
   1604..1907    +  enhancer       CMV enhancer: human cytomegalovirus immediate early enhancer
   1980..1997    -  promoter       CMV promoter (fragment): human cytomegalovirus (CMV) immediate early promoter
   2060..2111    +  promoter       CMVd2 promoter: truncated human cytomegalovirus (CMV) immediate early promoter that yields moderately reduced expression relative to the full-length promoter
   2259..2879    +  CDS            tetR: TETR2_ECOLX - Experimental evidence at protein level: Swiss-Prot protein existence level 1. TetR is the repressor of the tetracycline resistance element; its N-terminal region forms a helix-turn-helix structure and binds DNA. Binding of tetracycline to TetR reduces the repressor affinity for the tetracycline resistance gene (tetA) promoter operator sites. From Escherichia coli.
   2928..3635    +  CDS            mCherry: mCherry is a basic (constitutively fluorescent) red fluorescent protein published in 2004, derived from Discosoma sp.. It is reported to be a very rapidly-maturing monomer with low acid sensitivity.
   3647..4219    +  misc_feature   IRES: internal ribosome entry site (IRES) of the encephalomyocarditis virus (EMCV)
   4238..5027    +  CDS            NeoR/KanR (fragment): aminoglycoside phosphotransferase from Tn5; aph(3')-II (or nptII); confers resistance to neomycin, kanamycin, and G418 (Geneticin®)
   5034..5102    +  CDS            ble (fragment): BLE_KLEPN - Experimental evidence at protein level: Swiss-Prot protein existence level 1. Binding protein with a strong affinity to the bleomycin family of antibiotics. Binds to CL990; an antimitotic-antibiotic compound. From Klebsiella pneumoniae.
   5198..5269    +  CDS            Mos (fragment): MOS_MOUSE - Experimental evidence at transcript level: Swiss-Prot protein existence level 2. From Mus musculus (Mouse).
   5302..5402    +  CDS            env (fragment): murine leukemia virus gPr80 envelope polyprotein precursor; env; proteolytically cleaved into gp70SU and p15TM subunits
   5444..5869    +  LTR            3' LTR (ΔU3): self-inactivating 3' long terminal repeat (LTR) from Moloney murine leukemia virus
   5938..5978    +  CDS            rop (fragment): Rop protein, which maintains plasmids at low copy number; rop
   6080..6118    +  misc_feature   bom (fragment): basis of mobility region from pBR322
   6135..6464    +  promoter       SV40 promoter: SV40 enhancer and early promoter
   6470..6571    +  misc_feature   bom (fragment): basis of mobility region from pBR322
   6757..7345    -  rep_origin     ori: high-copy-number ColE1/pMB1/pBR322/pUC origin of replication
   7516..8376    -  CDS            AmpR: β-lactamase; bla; confers resistance to ampicillin, carbenicillin, and related antibiotics
   8377..8481    -  promoter       AmpR promoter: bla
   8667..308     +  enhancer       CMV enhancer (across the origin): human cytomegalovirus immediate early enhancer
