[The description below was written by a language model from this plasmid's Addgene catalogue record and pLannotate feature annotations shown in this document.]
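Description:
pQCXIN-TetR-mCherry is a self-inactivating gammaretroviral expression vector built on the Clontech pQCXIN backbone, with a total size of about 8.7 kb. In bacteria it is maintained through a ColE1/pMB1-type origin and selected with ampicillin via the β-lactamase gene; the catalogue entry lists it as low copy, although the annotated origin is of the type usually described as high copy. The viral portion begins with a hybrid 5′ element in which the CMV immediate-early enhancer/promoter is joined to a truncated murine sarcoma virus LTR. This drives strong transcription of the genomic RNA in packaging cells. It is followed by the packaging signal (Ψ) and a truncated, start-codon-less gag segment that aids encapsidation. The 3′ LTR carries a U3 deletion, so after reverse transcription and integration both LTRs are transcriptionally disabled and expression depends on the internal promoter.

The payload is a bicistronic cassette driven by an internal CMV immediate-early enhancer/promoter. The first cistron encodes the E. coli Tet repressor fused at its C terminus to the monomeric red fluorescent protein mCherry; this fragment was transferred from an earlier TetR-mCherry plasmid using AgeI and EcoRI sites. An EMCV IRES then allows translation of the neomycin phosphotransferase gene from the same transcript, so transduced mammalian cells can be selected with G418 and resistance is linked to expression of the fusion. Because TetR binds tet operator sequences, the fluorescent fusion can serve as a live-cell label for genomic sites carrying operator arrays. That use fits the associated study on the spatial dynamics of chromosome translocations in living cells, though the record itself states only that the construct expresses mCherry-tagged TetR.
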