Addgene plasmid #59417: pQCXIN-TetR-mCherry
Purpose: retroviral construct expressing the Tet repressor (TetR) tagged with mCherry
Depositing lab: Tom Misteli. Depositing organization: National Cancer Institute (NCI). Publication: Spatial dynamics of chromosome translocations in living cells. Roukos V, Voss TC, Schmidt CK, Lee S, Wangsa D, Misteli T. Science. 2013 Aug 9;341(6146):660-4. doi: 10.1126/science.1237150. PubMed 23929981.
Backbone
  Vector backbone: pQCXIN
  Backbone manufacturer: Clontech
  Backbone size w/o insert (bp): 7400
  Total vector size (bp): 8738
  Vector type: Retroviral
  Selectable markers: Neomycin (select with G418)
Growth in bacteria
  Bacterial resistance: Ampicillin, 100 μg/mL
  Growth temperature: 37°C
  Growth strain: DH5alpha
  Copy number: Low Copy
Gene/Insert
  Gene/Insert name: Tet repressor protein (TetR)
  Tag / fusion protein: mCherry (C terminal on insert)
  Cloning method: Restriction Enzyme; 5′ cloning site AgeI (unknown if destroyed); 3′ cloning site EcoRI (unknown if destroyed)
  Sequencing primers: 5′ ACGCCATCCACGCTGTTTTGACCT; 3′ AAGCGGCTTCGGCCAGTAACGTTA
Resource information
  A portion of this plasmid was derived from a plasmid made by: The AgeI-EcoRI fragment from TetRmCherry (a gift from Dr E. Heard, see Masui et al Cell. 2011 Apr 29;145(3):447-58)was cloned to pQCIN vector by Christine Schmidt
Terms and licenses: Academic/Nonprofit Terms; Industry Terms: Not Available to Industry
How to cite: pQCXIN-TetR-mCherry was a gift from Tom Misteli (Addgene plasmid # 59417 ; http://n2t.net/addgene:59417 ; RRID:Addgene_59417)
