>Addgene plasmid #59417 | pQCXIN-TetR-mCherry | addgene partial sequence | sequence record 99308 | IRES-F 5'-TGGCTCTCCTCAAGCGTATT-3'
CCAGAAGGTACCCCATTGTATGGGATCTGATCTGGGGCCTCGGTGCACATGCTTTACATGTGTTTAGTCG
AGGTTAAAAAAACGTCTAGGCCCCCCGAACCACGGGGACGTGGTTTTCCTTTGAAAAACACGATGATAAG
CTTGCCACAACCATGGCTGAACAAGATGGATTGCACGCAGGTTCTCCGGCCGCTTGGGTGGAGAGGCTAT
TCGGCTATGACTGGGCACAACAGACAATCGGCTGCTCTGATGCCGCCGTGTTCCGGCTGTCAGCGCAGGG
GCGCCCGGTTCTTTTTGTCAAGACCGACCTGTCCGGTGCCCTGAATGAACTGCAGGACGAGGCAGCGCGG
CTATCGTGGCTGGCCACGACGGGCGTTCCTTGCGCAGCTGTGCTCGACGTTGTCACTGAAGCGGGAAGGG
ACTGGCTGCTATTGGGCGAAGTGCCGGGGCAGGATCTCCTGTCATCTCACCTTGCTCCTGCCGAGAAAGT
ATCCATCATGGCTGATGCAATGCGGCGGCTGCATACGCTTGATCCGGCTACCTGCCCATTCGACCACCAA
GCGAAACATCGCATCGAGCGAGCACGTACTCGGATGGAAGCCGGTCTTGTCGATCAGGATGATCTGGACG
AAGAGCATCAGGGGCTCGCGCCAGCCGAACTGTTCGCCAGGCTCAAGGCGCGCATGCCCGACGGCGAGGA
TCTCGTCGTGACCCATGGCGATGCCTGCTTGCCGAATATCATGGTGGAAAATGGCCGCTTTTCTGGATTC
ATCGACTGTGGCC
