>Addgene plasmid #59417 | pQCXIN-TetR-mCherry | addgene partial sequence | sequence record 99309 | TetR-F1 5'-TTGATCACCAAGGTGCAGAG-3'
GCTTGATGATCATATGCGGATTAGAAAAACAACTTAAATGTGAAAGTGGGTCCGCGGATCCCGCAGCAAA
GCGTGTAAAGCTAGACGCAGATCCCGCCACCATGGTGAGCAAGGGCGAGGAGGATAACATGGCCATCATC
AAGGAGTTCATGCGCTTCAAGGTGCACATGGAGGGCTCCGTGAACGGCCACGAGTTCGAGATCGAGGGCG
AGGGCGAGGGCCGCCCCTACGAGGGCACCCAGACCGCCAAGCTGAAGGTGACCAAGGGTGGCCCCCTGCC
CTTCGCCTGGGACATCCTGTCCCCTCAGTTCATGTACGGCTCCAAGGCCTACGTGAAGCACCCCGCCGAC
ATCCCCGACTACTTGAAGCTGTCCTTCCCCGAGGGCTTCAAGTGGGAGCGCGTGATGAACTTCGAGGACG
GCGGCGTGGTGACCGTGACCCAGGACTCCTCCCTGCAGGACGGCGAGTTCATCTACAAGGTGAAGCTGCG
CGGCACCAACTTCCCCTCCGACGGCCCCGTAATGCAGAAGAAGACCATGGGCTGGGAGGCCTCCTCCGAG
CGGATGTACCCCGAGGACGGCGCCCTGAAGGGCGAGATCAAGCAGAGGCTGAAGCTGAAGGACGGCGGCC
ACTACGACGCTGAGGTCAAGACCACCTACAAGGCCAAGAAGCCCGTGCAGCTGCCCGGCGCCTACAACGT
CAACATCAAGTTGGACATCACCTCCCACAACGAGGACTACACCATCGTGGAACAGTACGAACGCGCCGAG
GGCCGCCACTCCACCGGCGGCATGGACGAGCTGTACAAGTAAGAATTC
